>Addgene plasmid #1601 | L3812 | depositor full sequence | sequence record 211 | Author sequence
AAGCTTGCATGCCTGCAGGTCGACTCTAGACCGCGGTTTTGGCGCGGATCCTATCGATTCGCGGCCGCTG
TACACCCGGGTGCCCTATAGTGAGTCGTATTGGTACCGGTAGAAAAAATGAGTAAAGGAGAAGAACTTTT
CACTGGAGTTGTCCCAATTCTTGTTGAATTAGATGGTGATGTTAATGGGCACAAATTTTCTGTCAGTGGA
GAGGGTGAAGGTGATGCAACATACGGAAAACTTACCCTTAAATTTATTTGCACTACTGGAAAACTACCTG
TTCCATGGGTAAGTTTAAACATATATATACTAACTAACCCTGATTATTTAAATTTTCAGCCAACACTTGT
CACTACTTTCTGTTATGGTGTTCAATGCTTCTCGAGATACCCAGATCATATGAAACAGCATGACTTTTTC
AAGAGTGCCATGCCCGAAGGTTATGTACAGGAAAGAACTATATTTTTCAAAGATGACGGGAACTACAAGA
CACGTAAGTTTAAACAGTTCGGTACTAACTAACCATACATATTTAAATTTTCAGGTGCTGAAGTCAAGTT
TGAAGGTGATACCCTTGTTAATAGAATCGAGTTAAAAGGTATTGATTTTAAAGAAGATGGAAACATTCTT
GGACACAAATTGGAATACAACTATAACTCACACAATGTATACATCATGGCAGACAAACAAAAGAATGGAA
TCAAAGTTGTAAGTTTAAACATGATTTTACTAACTAACTAATCTGATTTAAATTTTCAGAACTTCAAAAT
TAGACACAACATTGAAGATGGAAGCGTTCAACTAGCAGACCATTATCAACAAAATACTCCAATTGGCGAT
GGCCCTGTCCTTTTACCAGACAACCATTACCTGTCCACACAATCTGCCCTTTCGAAAGATCCCAACGAAA
AGAGAGACCACATGGTCCTTCTTGAGTTTGTAACAGCTGCTGGGATTACACATGGCATGGACGAACTATA
CAAAAGCCCACAAGCTTTGGAATTCGCTAGCCGGCCATACAAGTAATCCGGGTTCTAGAAGCGCTGCTAA
GGGGGCCCTCGTCGAGTCGGTCACAATCACCTGAAACTCCAAAGGCAGCCAGTGAGGAACGTGAAGAAGA
AGAAAAAGAGTCATCTGAACAGGTTTGATTTTCTTTCTGGTCAAAAAGATGAAATTATTGATTTTCAGCC
AGATACTCCCAAAACTAGCAGCGAGAAGTCTGCAAGTCGTTCACAGTCGCCCAGAGAATCGCGGGAAGTG
AGCCAAGAGGTATGTTTTTCAAAAATCAATAACTGATCATAATTTTTATTGTTTGGTGAATTTAAGAAAA
TAATATTCGAAAATTCCTCTGAATTATCAAGATTGCAGTATTAATTTCGAGAAAAATTGAGATATTCATA
GAGCTATTGTAAATTTTCTTGATTTCAGACTGAAACTTCGGAAAATCAAGAGAAAATCAAAGAAAAGGAT
GACGGGGATGATCAGCCTGGCACACCGAACAGCTATAGAAGCCGGGAAACTTCACCAGCTCCAAAAAGGT
CCAAGGAGACCAGGTTTGTCAAAAGCTTCCTGCGATTAATTCTCATTTCAATTTTTCAGAGAATCAGAGT
CTCCTGAAAAATCCCCGGTTCGTTCAAGATCTCCCAGAAGGTCTTCAGCACGTTCCCCGTCACGATCTCC
TAGACGGCGCCGAGAAAGAAGCTCAGAAAGAAAGCAATCCGAAGAGCCAGCACCGCTACCAGAGAAAAAG
AAGAAAGAGCCGCTGGATATTCTACGAACAAGAACCGGAGGAGCATATATTCCACCCGCCAAACTTCGAC
TTATGCAACAACAGATTAGTGATAAGCAAAGTGAACAGTATCAGAGAATGAATTGGGAAAGAATGAAGAA
AAAGATTCACGGATTGGTTAACAGAGTCAACGCGAAGAATCTTGTTCAAATTGTCAGAGAACTTCTTCAA
GAGAATGTGATTCGTTCAAAGTGAGTGAGAAAATCGAAGGAAAAGGAAAGAATTAATTTAATTTTTCAGG
GGACTTCTCTGCCGTGACATTATTCAAGCTCAGGCTTTCTCACCAGGATTCTCTAACGTCTATGCAGCTT
TGGCGGCAGTTATCAACTCGAAATTCCCTCATGTCGGTGAACTTCTTCTCCGTCGTCTGATTGTACAGTT
CAAAAGAAGTTTCCGTAGAAATGACAGAGGCGTCACGGTGAACGTGATCAAATTCATCGCACATTTGATT
AATCAACAAGTTGCTCACGAAGTTCTTGCGCTGGAAATCATGATTCTGATGCTTGAAGAACCAACTGATG
ATTCAGTTGAAGTCGCCATTGCGTTCCTGAAAGAGTGTGGAGCAAAGCTTCTGGAGATTGCTCCAGCAGC
TCTTAACAGTGTCTACGACCGTCTTCGTGCAATTCTCATGGAAACTGAAAGATCGGAAAATGCACTGGAT
CGACGTATTCAGTATATGATTGAGACTGCAATGCAGATTCGAAAGGACAAATTTGCGGCGTATCCGGCGG
TCATTGAAGACTTGGACTTGATTGAGGAGGAGGATCAGATCATCCATACACTTAATTTGGAGGATGCGGT
TGATCCGGAAAATGGGCTTAATGTGTTCAAACTAGATCCAGAATTCGAAAAGAACGAGGAGGTTTATGAG
GAGATCCGTAAGGAAATCATTGGAAACGCCGATATTTCGGATGAGGATGGTGGCGACGAGTTGGATGATG
AAGAAGAGGGTAGTGATGTGGAAGAGGCTCCGAAGAAGACTACAGAGATTATTGATAATACTGATCAGAA
TTGACTGCTTTCAGAAGGTATTCATTTTGAGTTTTGGGCCGGCAAATCTGTAAGTTGCCGGTTGCCGAAA
ATTTGCTGAATTTGCCGGAAAAAAAAATTCCGGAATTTATTTAAAAACTTTTTGTAAAAATTAAATTAAA
TTTGCAACTTTTCAGAGAAGTCTACCTGACAATGCAATCATCTTTGGACTACCAAGAAGCTGCTCACAAA
TTGCTGAAAATGAAGATTCCAGACAGCATGCAGGTCAGCGATGTTGCAAAGAAAAATTTTCGACCAAAAA
AACCAACCAATCATAAAATTTAAAAAAAAACTCCGTTTTTTTCTTTTTTTTTATACGAGAAAAACCAAAA
AAATGTATTTTTGCCAAATTCTAAAATACTATCCCCGAAATTTTCAATATTTTCTCTTTCAGAACGAACT
CTGCGCGATGCTTGTCGATTGTTGTGCTCAACAGCGTACCTACGAGCGATTCTACGGAATGCTCATCGAA
CGTTTCTGCCGACTTCGCCTCGAATACCAGCAATACTTTGAAAAGCTCTGCCAGGACACGTATTCCACGA
TTCACCGAATTGACATCACAAAACTGCGGAATTTGGCTCGCCTTATTGCTCATTTGCTCTCGACGGATGC
TATTGACTGGAAGATTTTGGCCGATATGAAAATGACCGAAGAGGACACAACTTCTTCTGGCAGAATCTAT
ATTAAATATATATTTAATGAACTTGTGGAGGCGATGGGAATGGTTAAACTTCATTCGAGAGTTACTGATC
CGTGAGTTTCCTAGAGAGAGTTGTTTTCGTATTCAATTTTCCCTATTTTCAGAACTTTGGCTCATTGCTT
TGTTGGATTATTCCCACGAACTAATCCGAACAGCGCACGATTTTCGATCAACTTCTTCACAATGATTGGA
TTGGGTGGTTTGACGTTGGAACTTCGTGAATGGCTGGCAAAGGGTCTCAAGAAGAAGAAGGGAATGCTGG
ATCAGTTGAAGGCCGAATCAAGCTCAGATTCATCGTCGTCTTCGGATTCGTCAGACTCGTCTGATTCTTC
GGATTCTGACGATTCATCCGACTCGTCTTCAGATTCCTCATCTTCTTCAGAATCAGAGCCAGAACCACCG
AAGAAAAAGAAGAAGAAGAACAGTGAAGAGAGTTCCAAAAAGAAGGAAAAAGAGAATATTGGTCGACGGG
ATCGTGGAGACAAGAGAGCTGAACGTCATCGTGATCAAAGTGTGGAGAACAAGGACAAGGATCGTCGACG
TCGCCAGGATTCTGACGAAAATCGTCGGCCAGAACGAGGAGATGACCGCAAGGATCGGAGTAAAGATCGT
CGTCGTCAAGACTCGGATGATGAGGATCGGAAAGGTCGTGAACGTCGGGAAGATTCAGGGGAAAGACGTC
GCGGAGATCGGGATCGACGTGATCGAAACAAGGATCAGGAGGATCACCGTGAAGATCGCCGTGACCGAAG
CAAGGATCGTGAGGATCGACGTGATCGCCGTCGTCATGACTCTGATGATGATCGTAAAACTCGTCGGGAT
AGAAGTGAAGAGCGAGGAGGACGTCGTCGTGAAGTGGAATCGGATGATCGACGCCGACGTCGTTGAATTT
TCAAATTTTAAATACTGAATATTTGTTTTTTTTCCTATTATTTATTTATTCTCTTTGTGTTTTTTTTCTT
GCTTTCTAAAAAATTAATTCAATCCAAATCTAAACATTTTTTTTTCTCTTTCCGTCTCCCAATTCGTATT
CCGCTCCTCTCATCTGAACACAATGTGCAAGTTTATTTATCTTCTCGCTTTCATTTCATTAGGACGTGGG
GGGAATTGGTGGAAGGGGGAAACACACAAAAGGATGATGGAAATGAAATAAGGACACACAATATGCAACA
ACATTCAATTCAGAAATATGGAGGAAGGTTTAAAAGAAAACATAAAAATATATAGAGGAGGAAGGAAAAC
TAGTAAAAAATAAGCAAAGAAATTAGGCGAACGATGAGAATTGTCCTCGCTTGGCAAATGCGAATCCGTA
TGGAGAGGCACGTTTGGCGAAGGCAAATGTTCGGTATGGAGATCTGTAAAAATTTTTAAGTTGAAATTTG
GTGTTGCTCTTTTACAAAATTTTCCGATTTTCGCTTGAAATTACGGTGCCAGGTCTCGACACGTCTTCCA
ATTTTTCAAATTCAAAAGAGCCTTTAATGGGCTGTAGTTGCTAATTTCTCGTTTTTGAAAATTTTTCTTC
CGTTTAATCGAAATTTGATGTATTTTATTTATGATTTTCAATAAATTTCAAAGAAACTGGTGAAAACTCG
GAAAATTGTGAACTACAGTAATCCAATCCTTAAAGGCGCACACCTTTTAAATGTCCGCCCCAATACGATA
TTTTTTTAAGATTCGCTAGAGCGGCCCAAAAGGCCTTTTTTTTTTGGCGCCGACGTCAGGTGGCACTTTT
CGGGGAAATGTGCGCGGAACCCCTATTTGTTTATTTTTCTAAATACATTCAAATATGTATCCGCTCATGA
GACAATAACCCTGATAAATGCTTCAATAATATTGAAAAAGGAAGAGTATGAGTATTCAACATTTCCGTGT
CGCCCTTATTCCCTTTTTTGCGGCATTTTGCCTTCCTGTTTTTGCTCACCCAGAAACGCTGGTGAAAGTA
AAAGATGCTGAAGATCAGTTGGGTGCACGAGTGGGTTACATCGAACTGGATCTCAACAGCGGTAAGATCC
TTGAGAGTTTTCGCCCCGAAGAACGTTTTCCAATGATGAGCACTTTTAAAGTTCTGCTATGTGGCGCGGT
ATTATCCCGTATTGACGCCGGGCAAGAGCAACTCGGTCGCCGCATACACTATTCTCAGAATGACTTGGTT
GAGTACTCACCAGTCACAGAAAAGCATCTTACGGATGGCATGACAGTAAGAGAATTATGCAGTGCTGCCA
TAACCATGAGTGATAACACTGCGGCCAACTTACTTCTGACAACGATCGGAGGACCGAAGGAGCTAACCGC
TTTTTTGCACAACATGGGGGATCATGTAACTCGCCTTGATCGTTGGGAACCGGAGCTGAATGAAGCCATA
CCAAACGACGAGCGTGACACCACGATGCCTGTAGCAATGGCAACAACGTTGCGCAAACTATTAACTGGCG
AACTACTTACTCTAGCTTCCCGGCAACAATTAATAGACTGGATGGAGGCGGATAAAGTTGCAGGACCACT
TCTGCGCTCGGCCCTTCCGGCTGGCTGGTTTATTGCTGATAAATCTGGAGCCGGTGAGCGTGGGTCTCGC
GGTATCATTGCAGCACTGGGGCCAGATGGTAAGCCCTCCCGTATCGTAGTTATCTACACGACGGGGAGTC
AGGCAACTATGGATGAACGAAATAGACAGATCGCTGAGATAGGTGCCTCACTGATTAAGCATTGGTAACT
GTCAGACCAAGTTTACTCATATATACTTTAGATTGATTTAAAACTTCATTTTTAATTTAAAAGGATCTAG
GTGAAGATCCTTTTTGATAATCTCATGACCAAAATCCCTTAACGTGAGTTTTCGTTCCACTGAGCGTCAG
ACCCCGTAGAAAAGATCAAAGGATCTTCTTGAGATCCTTTTTTTCTGCGCGTAATCTGCTGCTTGCAAAC
AAAAAAACCACCGCTACCAGCGGTGGTTTGTTTGCCGGATCAAGAGCTACCAACTCTTTTTCCGAAGGTA
ACTGGCTTCAGCAGAGCGCAGATACCAAATACTGTCCTTCTAGTGTAGCCGTAGTTAGGCCACCACTTCA
AGAACTCTGTAGCACCGCCTACATACCTCGCTCTGCTAATCCTGTTACCAGTGGCTGCTGCCAGTGGCGA
TAAGTCGTGTCTTACCGGGTTGGACTCAAGACGATAGTTACCGGATAAGGCGCAGCGGTCGGGCTGAACG
GGGGGTTCGTGCACACAGCCCAGCTTGGAGCGAACGACCTACACCGAACTGAGATACCTACAGCGTGAGC
ATTGAGAAAGCGCCACGCTTCCCGAAGGGAGAAAGGCGGACAGGTATCCGGTAAGCGGCAGGGTCGGAAC
AGGAGAGCGCACGAGGGAGCTTCCAGGGGGAAACGCCTGGTATCTTTATAGTCCTGTCGGGTTTCGCCAC
CTCTGACTTGAGCGTCGATTTTTGTGATGCTCGTCAGGGGGGCGGAGCCTATGGAAAAACGCCAGCAACG
CGGCCTTTTTACGGTTCCTGGCCTTTTGCTGGCCTTTTGCTCACATGTTCTTTCCTGCGTTATCCCCTGA
TTCTGTGGATAACCGTATTACCGCCTTTGAGTGAGCTGATACCGCTCGCCGCAGCCGAACGACCGAGCGC
AGCGAGTCAGTGAGCGAGGAAGCGGAAGAGCGCCCAATACGCAAACCGCCTCTCCCCGCGCGTTGGCCGA
TTCATTAATGCAGCTGGCACGACAGGTTTCCCGACTGGAAAGCGGGCAGTGAGCGCAACGCAATTAATGT
GAGTTAGCTCACTCATTAGGCACCCCAGGCTTTACACTTTATGCTTCCGGCTCGTATGTTGTGTGGAATT
GTGAGCGGATAACAATTTCACACAGGAAACAGCTATGACCATGATTACGCCAAGCTGTAAGTTTAAACAT
GATCTTACTAACTAACTATTCTCATTTAAATTTTCAGAGCTTAAAAATGGCTGAAATCACTCACAACGAT
GGATACGCTAACAACTTGGAAATGAAAT
Features (pLannotate 1.2.2; 12 found; start..end, strand, type, name):
      1..30      -  misc_feature   MCS (fragment): pUC18/19 multiple cloning site
     84..101     -  promoter       T7 promoter (fragment): promoter for bacteriophage T7 RNA polymerase
    121..984     +  CDS            yEGFP: yEGFP is a fluorescent protein published in 1997.
   1598..1981    +  CDS            let-858 (fragment): CWC22_CAEEL - Experimental evidence at transcript level: Swiss-Prot protein existence level 2. Required for pre-mRNA splicing and for exon-junction complex (EJC) assembly. Hinders EIF4A3 from non-specifically binding RNA and escorts it to the splicing machinery to promote EJC assembly on mature mRNAs. Through its role in EJC assembly, required for nonsense-mediated mRNA decay (By similarity). Required for early embryogenesis and tissue differentiation. From Caenorhabditis elegans.
   2028..4403    +  CDS            let-858 (fragment): CWC22_CAEEL - Experimental evidence at transcript level: Swiss-Prot protein existence level 2. Required for pre-mRNA splicing and for exon-junction complex (EJC) assembly. Hinders EIF4A3 from non-specifically binding RNA and escorts it to the splicing machinery to promote EJC assembly on mature mRNAs. Through its role in EJC assembly, required for nonsense-mediated mRNA decay (By similarity). Required for early embryogenesis and tissue differentiation. From Caenorhabditis elegans.
   5263..5367    +  promoter       AmpR promoter: bla
   5368..6228    +  CDS            AmpR: β-lactamase; bla; confers resistance to ampicillin, carbenicillin, and related antibiotics
   6399..6987    +  rep_origin     ori: high-copy-number ColE1/pMB1/pBR322/pUC origin of replication
   7170..7262    +  CDS            lacI (fragment): lac repressor; lacI; The lac repressor binds to the lac operator to inhibit transcription in E. coli. This inhibition can be relieved by adding lactose or isopropyl-β-D-thiogalactopyranoside (IPTG).
   7275..7296    +  protein_bind   CAP binding site: CAP binding activates transcription in the presence of cAMP. E. coli catabolite activator protein
   7311..7341    +  promoter       lac promoter: promoter for the E. coli lac operon
   7349..7365    +  protein_bind   lac operator: The lac repressor binds to the lac operator to inhibit transcription in E. coli. This inhibition can be relieved by adding lactose or isopropyl-β-D-thiogalactopyranoside (IPTG). lac repressor encoded by lacI
