[The description below was written by a language model from this plasmid's Addgene catalogue record and pLannotate feature annotations shown in this document.]
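Description:
L3812 is a 7,518 bp empty-backbone vector for expression in *Caenorhabditis elegans*, distributed as part of a 1997 worm vector kit. The parental backbone is recorded as unknown, but the annotated features point to a pUC-type scaffold. It carries a high-copy ColE1/pMB1 origin, an ampicillin resistance gene (β-lactamase) with its own promoter for selection in *E. coli*, and remnants of the lac region (a lacI fragment, CAP binding site, lac promoter and operator) next to a fragment of the pUC18/19 multiple cloning site.

The payload is a promoterless GFP reporter cassette. The catalogue lists its modules in order: a T7 promoter, a GFP coding region carrying the S65C chromophore substitution and split by three synthetic introns (IVSR, IVSS, IVST), and then sequences from the *C. elegans* gene let-858. These are described as a "smg" UTR segment, a C-terminal let-858 portion and the let-858 3' region, followed by a "decoy" element. The automated annotation agrees with this layout. It finds a GFP-family open reading frame (labelled yEGFP by similarity) spanning about 860 bp, which is consistent with an intron-interrupted coding sequence, and two large let-858 fragments downstream. The T7 promoter fragment is annotated on the strand opposite to GFP.

No worm promoter is recorded, so a promoter or gene fragment of interest would presumably be inserted by restriction cloning at the upstream polylinker to drive GFP. The "smg" label suggests the let-858-derived 3' end may affect nonsense-mediated decay of the transcript, but the record does not explain the intended use of this feature or of the decoy and defers to the kit documentation.
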