Addgene plasmid #1601: L3812
Purpose: (Empty Backbone)
Depositing lab: Andrew Fire. Depositing organization: Carnegie Institution for Science.
Backbone
  Vector backbone: Unknown
  Backbone size (bp): 7518
  Vector type: Worm Expression
Growth in bacteria
  Bacterial resistance: Ampicillin, 100 μg/mL
  Growth temperature: 37°C
  Growth strain: DH5alpha
  Copy number: Unknown
Gene/Insert
  Gene/Insert name: None
  Tag / fusion protein: T7p, gfpN, IVSR, gfpS65C, IVSS, IVST, gfpC, let858smgUTR, let858C, let8583', decoy
  Cloning method: Restriction Enzyme
Terms and licenses: Academic/Nonprofit Terms; Industry Terms: Not Available to Industry
Depositor comments: See Fire Lab Vector Kit Documentation 1997. Fire Lab Miniprep Number pPD118.74, Ligation number L3812.
How to cite: L3812 was a gift from Andrew Fire (Addgene plasmid # 1601 ; http://n2t.net/addgene:1601 ; RRID:Addgene_1601)
