>Addgene plasmid #1601 | L3812 | addgene partial sequence | sequence record 16737 | 1601_m13reverse
GCGTNTTTACATGGATCTTACTAACTAACTATTCTCATTTAAATTTTCAGAGCTTAAAAATGGCTGANNT
CACTCACAACGATGGATACGCTAACAACTTGGAAATGAAATAAGCTTGCATGCCTGCAGGTCGACTCTAG
ACCGCGGTTTTGGCGCGGATCCTATCGATTCGCGGCCGCTGTACACCCGGGTGCCCTATAGTGAGTCGTA
TTGGTACCGGTAGAAAAAATGAGTAAAGGAGAAGAACTTTTCACTGGAGTTGTCCCAATTCTTGTTGAAT
TAGATGGTGATGTTAATGGGCACAAATTTTCTGTCAGTGGAGAGGGTGAAGGTGATGCAACATACGGAAA
ACTTACCCTTAAATTTATTTGCACTACTGGAAAACTACCTGTTCCATGGGTAAGTTTAAACATATATATA
CTAACTAACCCTGATTATTTAAATTTTCAGCCAACACTTGTCACTACTTTCTGTTATGGTGTTCAATGCT
TCTCGAGATACCCAGATCATATGAAACAGCATGACTTTTTCAAGAGTGCCATGCCCGAAGGTTATGTACA
GGAAAGAACTATATTTTTCAAAGATGACGGGAACTACAAGACACGTAAGTTTAAACAGTTCGGTACTAAC
TAACCATACATATTTAAATTTTCAGGTGCTGAAGTCAAGTTTGAAGGTGATACCCTTGTTAATAGAATCG
AGTTAAAAGGTATTGATTTTAAAGAAGATGGAAACATTCTTGGACACAAATTGGAATACAACTATAACTC
ACACAATGTATACATCATGGCAGACAAACAAAAGAATGGAATCAAAGTTGTAAGTTTAAACATGATTTTA
CTAACTAACTAATCTGATTTAAATTTTCAGAACTTCAAAATTAGACACAACATTGAAGATGGAAGCGTTC
AACTAGCAGACCATTATCAACAAAATACTCCAATTGGCGATGGCCCTGTCCTTTTTACCAGACAACCATT
ACCTGTCCACACAATCTGCCCNTTCCNAAAGATCCCCACNAAAAGAGAGACCNCATGGTNCCTTCTNGGN
NTTGNAACCAGCTGCTGGGAATACCCANGNCNGGACGAACTAAACAAANGCCCNNAGCTTTGGAATTCCC
CTAGCNGGCCANACANGTNATCCGNTTTAAAAANCCCTGCTNAGGGGGCCCNCNTNCNANNCGNTCCAAT
CCCNGAAACNCCAANGGCCCCCCGGGNGANCGGGAAAAAAAAAAAAAACNNCCCGAAANGGTTGATTTCT
TNCGGNCCNAAAAAAATTTTGGNTTTCCCCNAANCCCCAAAAAAGCGGAAANTTGNGANTCNTCNCCCCC
CAAAACCGGGNANNNC
